Addgene plasmid #144633: TFORF3157
Purpose: Lentiviral vector for overexpressing transcription factor ORFs with unique 24-bp barcodes. Barcodes facilitate identification of transcription factors in pooled screens.
Depositing lab: Feng Zhang. Depositing organization: Broad Institute. Publication: A transcription factor atlas of directed differentiation. Joung J, Ma S, Tay T, Geiger-Schuller KR, Kirchgatterer PC, Verdine VK, Guo B, Arias-Garcia MA, Allen WE, Singh A, Kuksenko O, Abudayyeh OO, Gootenberg JS, Fu Z, Macrae RK, Buenrostro JD, Regev A, Zhang F. Cell. 2023 Jan 5;186(1):209-229.e26. doi: 10.1016/j.cell.2022.11.026. PubMed 36608654.
Backbone
  Vector backbone: pLX_TRC317
  Backbone manufacturer: Broad Institute Genetic Perturbation Platform
  Backbone size w/o insert (bp): 8264
  Vector type: Mammalian Expression, Lentiviral
  Selectable markers: Puromycin
Growth in bacteria
  Bacterial resistance: Ampicillin, 100 μg/mL
  Growth temperature: 37°C
  Growth strain: NEB Stable
  Copy number: High Copy
Gene/Insert
  Gene/Insert name: SMARCD1
  Species: H. sapiens (human)
  Insert size (bp): 1751
  Entrez Gene: SMARCD1 (a.k.a. BAF60A, CRACD1, CSS11, Rsc6p)
  Promoter: EF1a
  Tag / fusion protein: V5 (C terminal on insert)
  Cloning method: Gateway Cloning
  Sequencing primers: 5′ GGGTGGAGACTGAAGTTAGGCCAG; 3′ CACATAGCGTAAAAGGAGCAACATAG
Resource information
  A portion of this plasmid was derived from a plasmid made by: Broad Institute Genetic Perturbation Platform
Terms and licenses: Academic/Nonprofit Terms; Industry Terms: Not Available to Industry
Depositor comments: NM_003076.4 Please test multiple small colonies in case of plasmid recombination. To make this collection available in a timely manner, a portion of this collection was not fully sequenced by Addgene. If an Addgene verified full plasmid sequence is not available, please contact us prior to placing an order to request the full sequence.
How to cite: TFORF3157 was a gift from Feng Zhang (Addgene plasmid # 144633 ; http://n2t.net/addgene:144633 ; RRID:Addgene_144633)
