[The description below was written by a language model from this plasmid's Addgene catalogue record and pLannotate feature annotations shown in this document.]
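Description:
TFORF3157 is a third-generation-style, self-inactivating HIV-1 lentiviral expression plasmid built on the pLX_TRC317 backbone and carrying the human SMARCD1 (BAF60A) open reading frame. It belongs to a barcoded transcription factor ORF collection in which each clone carries a unique 24-bp barcode, so that the overexpressed factor can be identified by sequencing in pooled screens. The feature table does not annotate the barcode itself. The sequenced record is about 10 kb, consistent with the stated backbone and insert sizes. In bacteria the plasmid replicates from a high-copy ColE1/pUC-type origin and is selected with ampicillin through β-lactamase. An f1 origin and remnants of lac and phage promoter sequences are also present. The depositor notes that the plasmid can recombine, as is common for LTR-containing vectors.

The lentiviral genome is transcribed from an RSV promoter fused to a truncated 5' LTR. This is followed by the Ψ packaging signal, a partial gag sequence and the RRE for Rev-dependent nuclear export. An SV40 early promoter then drives puromycin N-acetyltransferase for selecting transduced mammalian cells, and a cPPT/CTS element aids nuclear import of the viral genome. Downstream, the constitutive EF-1α promoter drives SMARCD1, which was introduced by Gateway cloning and is flanked by attB1 and attB2 sites. The ORF reads through into a C-terminal V5 epitope tag for detection. A WPRE enhances transcript expression, and the ΔU3 3' LTR makes the integrated provirus self-inactivating. The construct is used to produce lentivirus for stable overexpression of SMARCD1, either individually or as part of pooled screens such as directed differentiation studies.
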