Features (pLannotate 1.2.2; 34 found; start..end, strand, type, name):
      1..1179    +  promoter       EF-1α promoter: strong constitutive promoter for human elongation factor EF-1α
   1200..1217    +  protein_bind   attB1 (fragment): mutant version of attB; core recombination site for the Gateway® BP reaction BP Clonase™
   1223..2767    +  CDS            SMARCD1 (sequence withheld): SMRD1_HUMAN - Also known as BAF60A From Homo sapiens (Human).
   2769..2793    -  protein_bind   attB2: mutant version of attB; recombination site for the Gateway® BP reaction BP Clonase™
   2801..2842    +  CDS            V5 tag: epitope tag from simian virus 5
   2858..2911    +  promoter       U6 promoter (fragment): RNA polymerase III promoter for human U6 snRNA
   2953..3541    +  misc_feature   WPRE: woodchuck hepatitis virus posttranscriptional regulatory element
   3592..3611    +  misc_feature   cPPT/CTS (fragment): central polypurine tract and central termination sequence of HIV-1
   3613..3846    +  LTR            3' LTR (ΔU3): self-inactivating 3' long terminal repeat (LTR) from HIV-1
   3924..4045    +  polyA_signal   SV40 poly(A) signal: SV40 polyadenylation signal
   4085..4220    +  rep_origin     SV40 ori: SV40 origin of replication
   4241..4259    -  promoter       T7 promoter: promoter for bacteriophage T7 RNA polymerase
   4267..4422    +  CDS            lacZα (fragment): LacZα fragment of β-galactosidase; lacZ fragment
   4427..4855    +  rep_origin     f1 ori (sequence partly withheld): f1 bacteriophage origin of replication; arrow indicates direction of (+) strand synthesis
   4908..5012    +  promoter       AmpR promoter: bla
   5013..5873    +  CDS            AmpR: β-lactamase; bla; confers resistance to ampicillin, carbenicillin, and related antibiotics
   6044..6632    +  rep_origin     ori: high-copy-number ColE1/pMB1/pBR322/pUC origin of replication
   6815..6907    +  CDS            lacI (fragment): lac repressor; lacI; The lac repressor binds to the lac operator to inhibit transcription in E. coli. This inhibition can be relieved by adding lactose or isopropyl-β-D-thiogalactopyranoside (IPTG).
   6920..6941    +  protein_bind   CAP binding site: CAP binding activates transcription in the presence of cAMP. E. coli catabolite activator protein
   6956..6986    +  promoter       lac promoter: promoter for the E. coli lac operon
   6994..7010    +  protein_bind   lac operator: The lac repressor binds to the lac operator to inhibit transcription in E. coli. This inhibition can be relieved by adding lactose or isopropyl-β-D-thiogalactopyranoside (IPTG). lac repressor encoded by lacI
   7055..7073    +  promoter       T3 promoter: promoter for bacteriophage T3 RNA polymerase
   7101..7327    +  promoter       RSV promoter: Rous sarcoma virus enhancer/promoter
   7328..7508    +  LTR            5' LTR (truncated): truncated 5' long terminal repeat (LTR) from HIV-1
   7555..7680    +  misc_feature   HIV-1 Ψ: packaging signal of human immunodeficiency virus type 1
   7664..8027    +  CDS            HIV-1 gag (fragment): gag protein from human immunodeficiency virus 1; gag
   8173..8406    +  misc_feature   RRE: The Rev response element (RRE) of HIV-1 allows for Rev-dependent mRNA export from the nucleus to the cytoplasm.
   8783..8809    +  CDS            Rev (fragment): human immunodeficiency virus 1 (HIV-1) Rev protein; rev; enhances nuclear export of unspliced and incompletely spliced viral mRNAs
   8816..8839    +  promoter       SV40 promoter (fragment): SV40 early promoter
   8840..8911    +  promoter       SV40 promoter (fragment): SV40 enhancer and early promoter
   8935..9070    +  rep_origin     SV40 ori: SV40 origin of replication
   9116..9712    +  CDS            PuroR (fragment): puromycin N-acetyltransferase; pac from Streptomyces; confers resistance to puromycin
   9761..9878    +  misc_feature   cPPT/CTS: central polypurine tract and central termination sequence of HIV-1
   9943..10009   +  CDS            small t antigen (fragment): SV40 (simian virus 40) small t antigen
>Addgene plasmid #144633 | TFORF3157 | addgene full sequence | sequence record 348120 | Addgene NGS Result
GGCTCCGGTGCCCGTCAGTGGGCAGAGCGCACATCGCCCACAGTCCCCGAGAAGTTGGGGGGAGGGGTCG
GCAATTGAACCGGTGCCTAGAGAAGGTGGCGCGGGGTAAACTGGGAAAGTGATGTCGTGTACTGGCTCCG
CCTTTTTCCCGAGGGTGGGGGAGAACCGTATATAAGTGCAGTAGTCGCCGTGAACGTTCTTTTTCGCAAC
GGGTTTGCCGCCAGAACACAGGTAAGTGCCGTGTGTGGTTCCCGCGGGCCTGGCCTCTTTACGGGTTATG
GCCCTTGCGTGCCTTGAATTACTTCCACCTGGCTGCAGTACGTGATTCTTGATCCCGAGCTTCGGGTTGG
AAGTGGGTGGGAGAGTTCGAGGCCTTGCGCTTAAGGAGCCCCTTCGCCTCGTGCTTGAGTTGAGGCCTGG
CCTGGGCGCTGGGGCCGCCGCGTGCGAATCTGGTGGCACCTTCGCGCCTGTCTCGCTGCTTTCGATAAGT
CTCTAGCCATTTAAAATTTTTGATGACCTGCTGCGACGCTTTTTTTCTGGCAAGATAGTCTTGTAAATGC
GGGCCAAGATCTGCACACTGGTATTTCGGTTTTTGGGGCCGCGGGCGGCGACGGGGCCCGTGCGTCCCAG
CGCACATGTTCGGCGAGGCGGGGCCTGCGAGCGCGGCCACCGAGAATCGGACGGGGGTAGTCTCAAGCTG
GCCGGCCTGCTCTGGTGCCTGGCCTCGCGCCGCCGTGTATCGCCCCGCCCTGGGCGGCAAGGCTGGCCCG
GTCGGCACCAGTTGCGTGAGCGGAAAGATGGCCGCTTCCCGGCCCTGCTGCAGGGAGCTCAAAATGGAGG
ACGCGGCGCTCGGGAGAGCGGGCGGGTGAGTCACCCACACAAAGGAAAAGGGCCTTTCCGTCCTCAGCCG
TCGCTTCATGTGACTCCACGGAGTACCGGGCGCCGTCCAGGCACCTCGATTAGTTCTCGAGCTTTTGGAG
TACGTCGTCTTTAGGTTGGGGGGAGGGGTTTTATGCGATGGAGTTTCCCCACACTGAGTGGGTGGAGACT
GAAGTTAGGCCAGCTTGGCACTTGATGTAATTCTCCTTGGAATTTGCCCTTTTTGAGTTTGGATCTTGGT
TCATTCTCAAGCCTCAGACAGTGGTTCAAAGTTTTTTTCTTCCATTTCAGGTGTCGTGAGGCTAGCATCG
ATTGATCAACAAGTTTGTACAAAAAAGTTGGC
[1545 nt withheld, positions 1223-2767]
TACCCAACTTTCTTGTACAAAGTGGTTGATATCGGTAAGCCTATCCCTAACCCTCTCCTCGGTCTCGATT
CTACGTAGTAATGAACTAGTCCGTAACTTGAAAGTATTTCGATTTCTTGGCTTTATATATCTTGTGGAAA
GGACGAAAGATACACTGCTCCTTTAGTTCAACGCGTTAAGTCGACAATCAACCTCTGGATTACAAAATTT
GTGAAAGATTGACTGGTATTCTTAACTATGTTGCTCCTTTTACGCTATGTGGATACGCTGCTTTAATGCC
TTTGTATCATGCTATTGCTTCCCGTATGGCTTTCATTTTCTCCTCCTTGTATAAATCCTGGTTGCTGTCT
CTTTATGAGGAGTTGTGGCCCGTTGTCAGGCAACGTGGCGTGGTGTGCACTGTGTTTGCTGACGCAACCC
CCACTGGTTGGGGCATTGCCACCACCTGTCAGCTCCTTTCCGGGACTTTCGCTTTCCCCCTCCCTATTGC
CACGGCGGAACTCATCGCCGCCTGCCTTGCCCGCTGCTGGACAGGGGCTCGGCTGTTGGGCACTGACAAT
TCCGTGGTGTTGTCGGGGAAATCATCGTCCTTTCCTTGGCTGCTCGCCTGTGTTGCCACCTGGATTCTGC
GCGGGACGTCCTTCTGCTACGTCCCTTCGGCCCTCAATCCAGCGGACCTTCCTTCCCGCGGCCTGCTGCC
GGCTCTGCGGCCTCTTCCGCGTCTTCGCCTTCGCCCTCAGACGAGTCGGATCTCCCTTTGGGCCGCCTCC
CCGCGTCGACTTTAAGACCAATGACTTACAAGGCAGCTGTAGATCTTAGCCACTTTTTAAAAGAAAAGGG
GGGACTGGAAGGGCTAATTCACTCCCAACGAAGACAAGATCTGCTTTTTGCTTGTACTGGGTCTCTCTGG
TTAGACCAGATCTGAGCCTGGGAGCTCTCTGGCTAACTAGGGAACCCACTGCTTAAGCCTCAATAAAGCT
TGCCTTGAGTGCTTCAAGTAGTGTGTGCCCGTCTGTTGTGTGACTCTGGTAACTAGAGATCCCTCAGACC
CTTTTAGTCAGTGTGGAAAATCTCTAGCAGTACGTATAGTAGTTCATGTCATCTTATTATTCAGTATTTA
TAACTTGCAAAGAAATGAATATCAGAGAGTGAGAGGAACTTGTTTATTGCAGCTTATAATGGTTACAAAT
AAAGCAATAGCATCACAAATTTCACAAATAAAGCATTTTTTTCACTGCATTCTAGTTGTGGTTTGTCCAA
ACTCATCAATGTATCTTATCATGTCTGGCTCTAGCTATCCCGCCCCTAACTCCGCCCATCCCGCCCCTAA
CTCCGCCCAGTTCCGCCCATTCTCCGCCCCATGGCTGACTAATTTTTTTTATTTATGCAGAGGCCGAGGC
CGCCTCGGCCTCTGAGCTATTCCAGAAGTAGTGAGGAGGCTTTTTTGGAGGCCTAGGGACGTACCCAATT
CGCCCTATAGTGAGTCGTATTACGCGCGCTCACTGGCCGTCGTTTTACAACGTCGTGACTGGGAAAACCC
TGGCGTTACCCAACTTAATCGCCTTGCAGCACATCCCCCTTTCGCCAGCTGGCGTAATAGCGAAGAGGCC
CGCACCGATCGCCCTTCCCAACAGTTGCGCAGCCTGAATGGCGAATGGG
[124 nt withheld, positions 4427-4550]
C
[91 nt withheld, positions 4552-4642]
A
[49 nt withheld, positions 4644-4692]
CCTTTGACGTTGGAGTCCACGTTCTTT
[37 nt withheld, positions 4720-4756]
ACCCTATCTCGGTCTATTCTTTTGATTTATAAGGGATTTTGCCGATTTCGGCCTATTGGTTAAAAAATGA
GCTGATTTAACAAAAATTTAACGCGAATTTTAACAAAATATTAACGCTTACAATTTAGGTGGCACTTTTC
GGGGAAATGTGCGCGGAACCCCTATTTGTTTATTTTTCTAAATACATTCAAATATGTATCCGCTCATGAG
ACAATAACCCTGATAAATGCTTCAATAATATTGAAAAAGGAAGAGTATGAGTATTCAACATTTCCGTGTC
GCCCTTATTCCCTTTTTTGCGGCATTTTGCCTTCCTGTTTTTGCTCACCCAGAAACGCTGGTGAAAGTAA
AAGATGCTGAAGATCAGTTGGGTGCACGAGTGGGTTACATCGAACTGGATCTCAACAGCGGTAAGATCCT
TGAGAGTTTTCGCCCCGAAGAACGTTTTCCAATGATGAGCACTTTTAAAGTTCTGCTATGTGGCGCGGTA
TTATCCCGTATTGACGCCGGGCAAGAGCAACTCGGTCGCCGCATACACTATTCTCAGAATGACTTGGTTG
AGTACTCACCAGTCACAGAAAAGCATCTTACGGATGGCATGACAGTAAGAGAATTATGCAGTGCTGCCAT
AACCATGAGTGATAACACTGCGGCCAACTTACTTCTGACAACGATCGGAGGACCGAAGGAGCTAACCGCT
TTTTTGCACAACATGGGGGATCATGTAACTCGCCTTGATCGTTGGGAACCGGAGCTGAATGAAGCCATAC
CAAACGACGAGCGTGACACCACGATGCCTGTAGCAATGGCAACAACGTTGCGCAAACTATTAACTGGCGA
ACTACTTACTCTAGCTTCCCGGCAACAATTAATAGACTGGATGGAGGCGGATAAAGTTGCAGGACCACTT
CTGCGCTCGGCCCTTCCGGCTGGCTGGTTTATTGCTGATAAATCTGGAGCCGGTGAGCGTGGGTCTCGCG
GTATCATTGCAGCACTGGGGCCAGATGGTAAGCCCTCCCGTATCGTAGTTATCTACACGACGGGGAGTCA
GGCAACTATGGATGAACGAAATAGACAGATCGCTGAGATAGGTGCCTCACTGATTAAGCATTGGTAACTG
TCAGACCAAGTTTACTCATATATACTTTAGATTGATTTAAAACTTCATTTTTAATTTAAAAGGATCTAGG
TGAAGATCCTTTTTGATAATCTCATGACCAAAATCCCTTAACGTGAGTTTTCGTTCCACTGAGCGTCAGA
CCCCGTAGAAAAGATCAAAGGATCTTCTTGAGATCCTTTTTTTCTGCGCGTAATCTGCTGCTTGCAAACA
AAAAAACCACCGCTACCAGCGGTGGTTTGTTTGCCGGATCAAGAGCTACCAACTCTTTTTCCGAAGGTAA
CTGGCTTCAGCAGAGCGCAGATACCAAATACTGTTCTTCTAGTGTAGCCGTAGTTAGGCCACCACTTCAA
GAACTCTGTAGCACCGCCTACATACCTCGCTCTGCTAATCCTGTTACCAGTGGCTGCTGCCAGTGGCGAT
AAGTCGTGTCTTACCGGGTTGGACTCAAGACGATAGTTACCGGATAAGGCGCAGCGGTCGGGCTGAACGG
GGGGTTCGTGCACACAGCCCAGCTTGGAGCGAACGACCTACACCGAACTGAGATACCTACAGCGTGAGCT
ATGAGAAAGCGCCACGCTTCCCGAAGGGAGAAAGGCGGACAGGTATCCGGTAAGCGGCAGGGTCGGAACA
GGAGAGCGCACGAGGGAGCTTCCAGGGGGAAACGCCTGGTATCTTTATAGTCCTGTCGGGTTTCGCCACC
TCTGACTTGAGCGTCGATTTTTGTGATGCTCGTCAGGGGGGCGGAGCCTATGGAAAAACGCCAGCAACGC
GGCCTTTTTACGGTTCCTGGCCTTTTGCTGGCCTTTTGCTCACATGTTCTTTCCTGCGTTATCCCCTGAT
TCTGTGGATAACCGTATTACCGCCTTTGAGTGAGCTGATACCGCTCGCCGCAGCCGAACGACCGAGCGCA
GCGAGTCAGTGAGCGAGGAAGCGGAAGAGCGCCCAATACGCAAACCGCCTCTCCCCGCGCGTTGGCCGAT
TCATTAATGCAGCTGGCACGACAGGTTTCCCGACTGGAAAGCGGGCAGTGAGCGCAACGCAATTAATGTG
AGTTAGCTCACTCATTAGGCACCCCAGGCTTTACACTTTATGCTTCCGGCTCGTATGTTGTGTGGAATTG
TGAGCGGATAACAATTTCACACAGGAAACAGCTATGACCATGATTACGCCAAGCGCGCAATTAACCCTCA
CTAAAGGGAACAAAAGCTGGAGCTGCAAGCTTAATGTAGTCTTATGCAATACTCTTGTAGTCTTGCAACA
TGGTAACGATGAGTTAGCAACATGCCTTACAAGGAGAGAAAAAGCACCGTGCATGCCGATTGGTGGAAGT
AAGGTGGTACGATCGTGCCTTATTAGGAAGGCAACAGACGGGTCTGACATGGATTGGACGAACCACTGAA
TTGCCGCATTGCAGAGATATTGTATTTAAGTGCCTAGCTCGATACATAAACGGGTCTCTCTGGTTAGACC
AGATCTGAGCCTGGGAGCTCTCTGGCTAACTAGGGAACCCACTGCTTAAGCCTCAATAAAGCTTGCCTTG
AGTGCTTCAAGTAGTGTGTGCCCGTCTGTTGTGTGACTCTGGTAACTAGAGATCCCTCAGACCCTTTTAG
TCAGTGTGGAAAATCTCTAGCAGTGGCGCCCGAACAGGGACTTGAAAGCGAAAGGGAAACCAGAGGAGCT
CTCTCGACGCAGGACTCGGCTTGCTGAAGCGCGCACGGCAAGAGGCGAGGGGCGGCGACTGGTGAGTACG
CCAAAAATTTTGACTAGCGGAGGCTAGAAGGAGAGAGATGGGTGCGAGAGCGTCAGTATTAAGCGGGGGA
GAATTAGATCGCGATGGGAAAAAATTCGGTTAAGGCCAGGGGGAAAGAAAAAATATAAATTAAAACATAT
AGTATGGGCAAGCAGGGAGCTAGAACGATTCGCAGTTAATCCTGGCCTGTTAGAAACATCAGAAGGCTGT
AGACAAATACTGGGACAGCTACAACCATCCCTTCAGACAGGATCAGAAGAACTTAGATCATTATATAATA
CAGTAGCAACCCTCTATTGTGTGCATCAAAGGATAGAGATAAAAGACACCAAGGAAGCTTTAGACAAGAT
AGAGGAAGAGCAAAACAAAAGTAAGACCACCGCACAGCAAGCGGCCGCTGATCTTCAGACCTGGAGGAGG
AGATATGAGGGACAATTGGAGAAGTGAATTATATAAATATAAAGTAGTAAAAATTGAACCATTAGGAGTA
GCACCCACCAAGGCAAAGAGAAGAGTGGTGCAGAGAGAAAAAAGAGCAGTGGGAATAGGAGCTTTGTTCC
TTGGGTTCTTGGGAGCAGCAGGAAGCACTATGGGCGCAGCGTCAATGACGCTGACGGTACAGGCCAGACA
ATTATTGTCTGGTATAGTGCAGCAGCAGAACAATTTGCTGAGGGCTATTGAGGCGCAACAGCATCTGTTG
CAACTCACAGTCTGGGGCATCAAGCAGCTCCAGGCAAGAATCCTGGCTGTGGAAAGATACCTAAAGGATC
AACAGCTCCTGGGGATTTGGGGTTGCTCTGGAAAACTCATTTGCACCACTGCTGTGCCTTGGAATGCTAG
TTGGAGTAATAAATCTCTGGAACAGATTTGGAATCACACGACCTGGATGGAGTGGGACAGAGAAATTAAC
AATTACACAAGCTTAATACACTCCTTAATTGAAGAATCGCAAAACCAGCAAGAAAAGAATGAACAAGAAT
TATTGGAATTAGATAAATGGGCAAGTTTGTGGAATTGGTTTAACATAACAAATTGGCTGTGGTATATAAA
ATTATTCATAATGATAGTAGGAGGCTTGGTAGGTTTAAGAATAGTTTTTGCTGTACTTTCTATAGTGAAT
AGAGTTAGGCAGGGATATTCACCATTATCGTTTCAGACCCACCTCCCAACCCCGAGGGGACCCATGCATT
GCATCTCAATTAGTCAGCAACCAGGTGTGGAAAGTCCCCAGGCTCCCCAGCAGGCAGAAGTATGCAAAGC
ATGCGTCTCAATTAGTCAGCAACCATAGTCCCGCCCCTAACTCCGCCCATCCCGCCCCTAACTCCGCCCA
GTTCCGCCCATTCTCCGCCCCATGGCTGACTAATTTTTTTTATTTATGCAGAGGCCGAGGCCGCCTCGGC
CTCTGAGCTATTCCAGAAGTAGTGAGGAGGCTTTTTTGGAGGCCTAGGCTTTTGCAAAAAGCTTTCTAGA
GGTACCACCGGAGCTTACCATGACCGAGTACAAGCCCACGGTGCGCCTCGCCACCCGCGACGACGTCCCC
AGGGCCGTACGCACCCTCGCCGCCGCGTTCGCCGACTACCCCGCCACGCGCCACACCGTCGATCCGGACC
GCCACATCGAGCGGGTCACCGAGCTGCAAGAACTCTTCCTCACGCGCGTCGGGCTCGACATCGGCAAGGT
GTGGGTCGCGGACGACGGCGCCGCCGTGGCGGTCTGGACCACGCCGGAGAGCGTCGAAGCGGGGGCGGTG
TTCGCCGAGATCGGCCCGCGCATGGCCGAGTTGAGCGGTTCCCGGCTGGCCGCGCAGCAACAGATGGAAG
GCCTCCTGGCGCCGCACCGGCCCAAGGAGCCCGCGTGGTTCCTGGCCACCGTCGGCGTCTCGCCCGACCA
CCAGGGCAAGGGTCTGGGCAGCGCCGTCGTGCTCCCCGGAGTGGAGGCGGCCGAGCGCGCCGGGGTGCCC
GCCTTCCTGGAGACCTCCGCGCCCCGCAACCTCCCCTTCTACGAGCGGCTCGGCTTCACCGTCACCGCCG
ACGTCGAGGTGCCCGAAGGACCGCGCACCTGGTGCATGACCCGCAAGCCCGGTGCCAGTTAACGAATTCT
AGATCTTGAGACAAATGGCAGTATTCATCCACAATTTTAAAAGAAAAGGGGGGATTGGGGGGTACAGTGC
AGGGGAAAGAATAGTAGACATAATAGCAACAGACATACAAACTAAAGAATTACAAAAACAAATTACAAAA
ATTCAAAATTTTCGGGTTTATTACAGGGACAGCAGAGATCCACTTTGGCGCCGGCTCGAGGCCTGCAGGT
GCAAAGATGGATAAAGTTTTAAACAGAGAGGAATCTTTGCAGCTAATGGACCTTCTAGGTCTTGAAAGGA
GTGGGAATT
