>Addgene plasmid #144633 | TFORF3157 | depositor partial sequence | sequence record 286014 | Insert
ATCGATTGATCAACAAGTTTGTACAAAAAAGTTGGC
[1545 nt withheld, positions 37-1581]
TACCCAACTTTCTTGTACAAAGTGGTTGATATCGGTAAGCCTATCCCTAACCCTCTCCTCGGTCTCGATT
CTACGTAGTAATGAACTAGTCCGTAACTTGAAAGTATTTCGATTTCTTGGCTTTATATATCTTGTGGAAA
GGACGAAAGATACACTGCTCCTTTAGTTCA
