>Addgene plasmid #144633 | TFORF3157 | depositor partial sequence | sequence record 286015 | Barcode
AAGATACACTGCTCCTTTAGTTCA
